Addgene plasmid #197696: pMC-1-OsEf1a-4
Purpose: Phytobrick (MoClo) Level 0 Part
Depositing lab: Daniel Voytas. Depositing organization: University of Minnesota. Publication: An extensible vector toolkit and parts library for advanced engineering of plant genomes. Chamness JC, Kumar J, Cruz AJ, Rhuby E, Holum MJ, Cody JP, Tibebu R, Gamo ME, Starker CG, Zhang F, Voytas DF. Plant Genome. 2023 Mar 9:e20312. doi: 10.1002/tpg2.20312. PubMed 36896468.
Backbone
  Vector backbone: pMC-1-ccdB-4
  Backbone manufacturer: Self-made
  Vector type: Plant Expression
Growth in bacteria
  Bacterial resistance: Spectinomycin, 50 μg/mL
  Growth temperature: 37°C
  Growth strain: DH5alpha
  Copy number: High Copy
Gene/Insert
  Gene/Insert name: OsEf1a promoter
  Species: Oryza sativa
  Insert size (bp): 1470
  Cloning method: Restriction Enzyme; 5′ cloning site Unknown (unknown if destroyed)
Terms and licenses: Academic/Nonprofit Terms; Industry Terms: Not Available to Industry
Depositor comments: Please visit https://doi.org/10.1101/2022.10.15.511792 for bioRxiv preprint.
How to cite: pMC-1-OsEf1a-4 was a gift from Daniel Voytas (Addgene plasmid # 197696 ; http://n2t.net/addgene:197696 ; RRID:Addgene_197696)
