[The description below was written by a language model from this plasmid's Addgene catalogue record and pLannotate feature annotations shown in this document.]
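Description:
pMC-1-OsEf1a-4 is a Level 0 Phytobrick (MoClo) part plasmid from a modular vector toolkit and parts library built for plant genome engineering. It carries the promoter of the rice (Oryza sativa) Ef1a gene, recorded as a 1,470 bp insert, in the self-made backbone pMC-1-ccdB-4. The backbone name implies that the part replaced a ccdB counter-selection cassette, and the "1" and "4" in the name presumably refer to the flanking positions in the toolkit's assembly syntax, although the record does not state the overhangs or the enzymes used. The cloning method is listed only as restriction enzyme-based, with the sites unknown.

The sequenced plasmid is 3,723 nt. It replicates in E. coli from a high-copy ColE1/pUC-type origin and is selected with spectinomycin through the aadA gene, which confers streptomycin/spectinomycin resistance. An AmpR (bla) promoter lies upstream of aadA and likely contributes to its expression. The short fragments annotated as integrase, GmR, lacI and RSF ori appear to be remnants of the sequences from which the resistance cassette and backbone were derived, not functional elements. The automated annotation did not detect the rice promoter itself. It most plausibly occupies the large unannotated stretch between the lacI fragment and the AmpR promoter, but the feature table does not confirm this.

Although catalogued as a plant expression vector, the plasmid holds no coding sequence, terminator or plant selectable marker. It serves as a storage and donor vector, supplying the OsEf1a promoter for hierarchical assembly with other Level 0 parts into transcription units for use in plants.
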