Features (pLannotate 1.2.2; 7 found; start..end, strand, type, name):
      1..23      +  rep_origin     RSF ori (fragment): Plasmids containing the RSF 1030 origin of replication can be propagated in E. coli cells that contain additional plasmids with compatible origins.
     25..74      +  CDS            lacI (fragment): lac repressor; lacI; The lac repressor binds to the lac operator to inhibit transcription in E. coli. This inhibition can be relieved by adding lactose or isopropyl-β-D-thiogalactopyranoside (IPTG).
   1689..1793    +  promoter       AmpR promoter: bla
   1784..1864    -  CDS            int (fragment): INT2_ECOLX - Protein inferred from homology: Swiss-Prot protein existence level 3. Putative integrase believed to be involved in the insertion of antibiotic resistance genes into plasmids and transposons. From Escherichia coli.
   1952..2008    +  CDS            GmR (fragment): gentamycin acetyltransferase; aacC1; confers resistance to gentamycin
   2015..2803    +  CDS            aadA: S3AD_ECOLX - Experimental evidence at protein level: Swiss-Prot protein existence level 1. Mediates bacterial resistance to the antibiotics streptomycin and spectinomycin. From Escherichia coli.
   2977..3565    +  rep_origin     ori: high-copy-number ColE1/pMB1/pBR322/pUC origin of replication
>Addgene plasmid #197696 | pMC-1-OsEf1a-4 | addgene full sequence | sequence record 391024 | Addgene NGS Result
GTCAGTGAGCGAGGAAGCGGAAGAGCGCCCAATACGCAAACCGCCTCTCCCCGCGCGTTGGCCGATTCAT
TAATCACTCTGTGGTCTCAGGAGTATAATCCCGTGCGTTCACTTGATCTAGCGATTTAGGGGGGTTCCCT
AACCTCATACTTATTCCTAACTACTCCCTCCGTTTCAGGTTATAAAATATTTTGACTTTGTTCAAAGTCA
AAATGCTTTAAGTTTAAAAGTTTGTAGAAAAAAAGTAGTAACATTTTCAACACAAGACAAATTTATTATG
AAAATATATTCAATTATTGATATGATGATACTAATTTAGTATTATAAATATTACTATATTTATCTATAAA
CTTAGTTAACCTTGAAATAGTTTGACTTTAACCAAAGTTAAAATGTCTTATAACCTGAAACGAAGTAAGT
AATAACTGTCCGCTTAAACTCACTGAATGGGGCCTTGGATACTCCACAATCCAGATCATTTTGCCCGACA
CCTTGCTCTCAAAACAACTATATAGACCGGTGCAAAGTGACTATTTGCAACTAAACGCCCATCTACTTGT
TGCAAATCTACTTCTCCCAAACATCCTCCTCTAAAAAAAATTTAAATATACTTATCACTTGAGCGCTGCG
AAACCTACAGAGACTTGAACGTAACGCAAACGTTTGAACAGGTCGACCGCAGGATTAAAATCGAACGGTC
AATACTGCCACGCAACAATAACCACCAGACAAAGATCGGACGGCCAGGAAGGAACCCTAGCACCCGTGGC
TGCCTATATAAGAGGCAATCCTCTCGCCCTAACCCCCTCCTCTCTCCCATCTCATCCCAGCCGCCGCCGC
CGCAGCCTCCTCCTCTCGCCATCTCCCGTCCTCTCCTTCAAGGTCAGCTTCAGATCTTCTCACTTATCCT
TGTTTGCGCCTGTTCATGATCGTTCGTAGCTGCAGATCTGGTTTGGTATCGCGAGGTTTGGGTGATTTGG
TGCTTGGGCATGTTGTTTTCGTTCATTTTTTATTGTGTATTCCTCTCACTGCTGTGATCTTAGTTTGATG
TCCGTTGACGCGAAGATAAACTTGATTTGTCCGCGAATCATGTGCGTATGTTGGAAATTATCGGTAGAAT
CGAACGATAAACTTGAGTTACTGCATAATCATCTACATAAGTGGAAAACTACTGGTAGAATCGGTAGAAA
ATCTGTATCTAGAATCCATAATTTGTTGTTAAACTACTGCTGAGTAGATGTTGTTATTGTCCGTGCCCTG
TTCAGTTGGGTACTGAAATTCTGTATCTAAAATCCAATCCGTAAATTTGTTTCTGTAAATTTGTTATTGT
GCTACTGCTGAGTAGATGGTGTTATTGTCTGTACCCTGTTCGGTTGTGTCGATTACTGCGCGTCTGTGTA
AATCTCATGCTGATTTTGATGGCTATTAACGTTCTGTGGATGTCCAAGTGATCTGATCTGAGATCTTGCC
TGTGATATTTATTTGGAGTTAAAAATTATACAGAAAATTGTTTCTAATCTTTGTTTTATTACGTAGAACA
GTCAGCTACCTGCTTAATCAACCTACTTGAGACCACGAAGTGGCTCTTCAGTGGACGAAAGGGCCTCGTG
ATACGCCTATTTTTATAGGTTAATGTCATGATAATAATGGTTTCTTAGACGTCAGGTGGCACTTTTCGGG
GAAATGTGCGCGGAACCCCTATTTGTTTATTTTTCTAAATACATTCAAATATGTATCCGCTCATGAGACA
ATAACCCTGATAAATGCTTCAATAATATTGAAAAAGGAAGAGTATGCGCTCACGCAACTGGTCCAGAACC
TTGACCGAACGCAGCGGTGGTAACGGCGCAGTGGCGGTTTTCATGGCTTGTTATGACTGTTTTTTTTTGG
GGTACAGTCTATGCCTCGGGCATCCAAGCAGCAAGCGCGTTACGCCGTGGGTCGATGTTTGATGTTATGG
AGCAGCAACGATGTTACGCAGCAGGGCAGTCGCCCTAAAACAAAGTTAAACATCATGAGGGAAGCGGTGA
TCGCCGAAGTATCGACTCAACTATCAGAGGTAGTTGGCGTCATCGAGCGCCATCTCGAACCGACGTTGCT
GGCCGTACATTTGTACGGCTCCGCAGTGGATGGCGGCCTGAAGCCACACAGCGATATTGATTTGCTGGTT
ACGGTGACCGTAAGGCTTGATGAAACAACGCGGCGAGCTTTGATCAACGACCTTTTGGAAACTTCGGCTT
CCCCTGGAGAGAGCGAGATTCTCCGCGCTGTAGAAGTCACCATTGTTGTGCACGACGACATCATTCCGTG
GCGTTATCCAGCTAAGCGCGAACTGCAATTTGGAGAATGGCAGCGCAATGACATTCTTGCAGGTATCTTC
GAGCCAGCCACGATCGACATTGATCTGGCTATCTTGCTGACAAAAGCAAGAGAACATAGCGTTGCCTTGG
TAGGTCCAGCGGCGGAGGAACTCTTTGATCCGGTTCCTGAACAGGATCTATTTGAGGCGCTAAATGAAAC
CTTAACGCTATGGAACTCGCCGCCCGACTGGGCTGGCGATGAGCGAAATGTAGTGCTTACGTTGTCCCGC
ATTTGGTACAGCGCAGTAACCGGCAAAATCGCGCCGAAGGATGTCGCTGCCGACTGGGCAATGGAGCGCC
TGCCGGCCCAGTATCAGCCCGTCATACTTGAAGCTAGACAGGCTTATCTTGGACAAGAAGAAGATCGCTT
GGCCTCGCGCGCAGATCAGTTGGAAGAATTTGTCCATTACGTAAAAGGCGAGATCACCAAGGTAGTCGGC
AAATAACTGTCAGACCAAGTTTACTCATATATACTTTAGATTGATTTAAAACTTCATTTTTAATTTAAAA
GGATCTAGGTGAAGATCCTTTTTGATAATCTCATGACCAAAATCCCTTAACGTGAGTTTTCGTTCCACTG
AGCGTCAGACCCCGTAGAAAAGATCAAAGGATCTTCTTGAGATCCTTTTTTTCTGCGCGTAATCTGCTGC
TTGCAAACAAAAAAACCACCGCTACCAGCGGTGGTTTGTTTGCCGGATCAAGAGCTACCAACTCTTTTTC
CGAAGGTAACTGGCTTCAGCAGAGCGCAGATACCAAATACTGTTCTTCTAGTGTAGCCGTAGTTAGGCCA
CCACTTCAAGAACTCTGTAGCACCGCCTACATACCTCGCTCTGCTAATCCTGTTACCAGTGGCTGCTGCC
AGTGGCGATAAGTCGTGTCTTACCGGGTTGGACTCAAGACGATAGTTACCGGATAAGGCGCAGCGGTCGG
GCTGAACGGGGGGTTCGTGCACACAGCCCAGCTTGGAGCGAACGACCTACACCGAACTGAGATACCTACA
GCGTGAGCTATGAGAAAGCGCCACGCTTCCCGAAGGGAGAAAGGCGGACAGGTATCCGGTAAGCGGCAGG
GTCGGAACAGGAGAGCGCACGAGGGAGCTTCCAGGGGGAAACGCCTGGTATCTTTATAGTCCTGTCGGGT
TTCGCCACCTCTGACTTGAGCGTCGATTTTTGTGATGCTCGTCAGGGGGGCGGAGCCTATGGAAAAACGC
CAGCAACGCGGCCTTTTTACGGTTCCTGGCCTTTTGCTGGCCTTTTGCTCACATGTTCTTTCCTGCGTTA
TCCCCTGATTCTGTGGATAACCGTATTACCGCCTTTGAGTGAGCTGATACCGCTCGCCGCAGCCGAACGA
CCGAGCGCAGCGA
